>Addgene plasmid #72248 | MSP2135 | depositor full sequence | sequence record 131868 | MSP2135 sequence 7614 bps
ATATGCCAAGTACGCCCCCTATTGACGTCAATGACGGTAAATGGCCCGCCTGGCATTATGCCCAGTACAT
GACCTTATGGGACTTTCCTACTTGGCAGTACATCTACGTATTAGTCATCGCTATTACCATGGTGATGCGG
TTTTGGCAGTACATCAATGGGCGTGGATAGCGGTTTGACTCACGGGGATTTCCAAGTCTCCACCCCATTG
ACGTCAATGGGAGTTTGTTTTGGCACCAAAATCAACGGGACTTTCCAAAATGTCGTAACAACTCCGCCCC
ATTGACGCAAATGGGCGGTAGGCGTGTACGGTGGGAGGTCTATATAAGCAGAGCTGGTTTAGTGAACCGT
CAGATCCGCTAGAGATCCGCGGCCGCTAATACGACTCACTATAGGGAGAGCCGCCACCATGGATAAAAAG
TATTCTATTGGTTTAGACATCGGCACTAATTCCGTTGGATGGGCTGTCATAACCGATGAATACAAAGTAC
CTTCAAAGAAATTTAAGGTGTTGGGGAACACAGACCGTCATTCGATTAAAAAGAATCTTATCGGTGCCCT
CCTATTCGATAGTGGCGAAACGGCAGAGGCGACTCGCCTGAAACGAACCGCTCGGAGAAGGTATACACGT
CGCAAGAACCGAATATGTTACTTACAAGAAATTTTTAGCAATGAGATGGCCAAAGTTGACGATTCTTTCT
TTCACCGTTTGGAAGAGTCCTTCCTTGTCGAAGAGGACAAGAAACATGAACGGCACCCCATCTTTGGAAA
CATAGTAGATGAGGTGGCATATCATGAAAAGTACCCAACGATTTATCACCTCAGAAAAAAGCTAGTTGAC
TCAACTGATAAAGCGGACCTGAGGTTAATCTACTTGGCTCTTGCCCATATGATAAAGTTCCGTGGGCACT
TTCTCATTGAGGGTGATCTAAATCCGGACAACTCGGATGTCGACAAACTGTTCATCCAGTTAGTACAAAC
CTATAATCAGTTGTTTGAAGAGAACCCTATAAATGCAAGTGGCGTGGATGCGAAGGCTATTCTTAGCGCC
CGCCTCTCTAAATCCCGACGGCTAGAAAACCTGATCGCACAATTACCCGGAGAGAAGAAAAATGGGTTGT
TCGGTAACCTTATAGCGCTCTCACTAGGCCTGACACCAAATTTTAAGTCGAACTTCGACTTAGCTGAAGA
TGCCAAATTGCAGCTTAGTAAGGACACGTACGATGACGATCTCGACAATCTACTGGCACAAATTGGAGAT
CAGTATGCGGACTTATTTTTGGCTGCCAAAAACCTTAGCGATGCAATCCTCCTATCTGACATACTGAGAG
TTAATACTGAGATTACCAAGGCGCCGTTATCCGCTTCAATGATCAAAAGGTACGATGAACATCACCAAGA
CTTGACACTTCTCAAGGCCCTAGTCCGTCAGCAACTGCCTGAGAAATATAAGGAAATATTCTTTGATCAG
TCGAAAAACGGGTACGCAGGTTATATTGACGGCGGAGCGAGTCAAGAGGAATTCTACAAGTTTATCAAAC
CCATATTAGAGAAGATGGATGGGACGGAAGAGTTGCTTGTAAAACTCAATCGCGAAGATCTACTGCGAAA
GCAGCGGACTTTCGACAACGGTAGCATTCCACATCAAATCCACTTAGGCGAATTGCATGCTATACTTAGA
AGGCAGGAGGATTTTTATCCGTTCCTCAAAGACAATCGTGAAAAGATTGAGAAAATCCTAACCTTTCGCA
TACCTTACTATGTGGGACCCCTGGCCCGAGGGAACTCTCGGTTCGCATGGATGACAAGAAAGTCCGAAGA
AACGATTACTCCCTGGAATTTTGAGGAAGTTGTCGATAAAGGTGCGTCAGCTCAATCGTTCATCGAGAGG
ATGACCGCCTTTGACAAGAATTTACCGAACGAAAAAGTATTGCCTAAGCACAGTTTACTTTACGAGTATT
TCACAGTGTACAATGAACTCACGAAAGTTAAGTATGTCACTGAGGGCATGCGTAAACCCGCCTTTCTAAG
CGGAGAACAGAAGAAAGCAATAGTAGATCTGTTATTCAAGACCAACCGCAAAGTGACAGTTAAGCAATTG
AAAGAGGACTACTTTAAGAAAATTGAATGCTTCGATTCTGTCGAGATCTCCGGGGTAGAAGATCGATTTA
ATGCGTCACTTGGTACGTATCATGACCTCCTAAAGATAATTAAAGATAAGGACTTCCTGGATAACGAAGA
GAATGAAGATATCTTAGAAGATATAGTGTTGACTCTTACCCTCTTTGAAGATCGGGAAATGATTGAGGAA
AGACTAAAAACATACGCTCACCTGTTCGACGATAAGGTTATGAAACAGTTAAAGAGGCGTCGCTATACGG
GCTGGGGAGCCTTGTCGCGGAAACTTATCAACGGGATAAGAGACAAGCAAAGTGGTAAAACTATTCTCGA
TTTTCTAAAGAGCGACGGCTTCGCCAATAGGAACTTTATGGCCCTGATCCATGATGACTCTTTAACCTTC
AAAGAGGATATACAAAAGGCACAGGTTTCCGGACAAGGGGACTCATTGCACGAACATATTGCGAATCTTG
CTGGTTCGCCAGCCATCAAAAAGGGCATACTCCAGACAGTCAAAGTAGTGGATGAGCTAGTTAAGGTCAT
GGGACGTCACAAACCGGAAAACATTGTAATCGAGATGGCACGCGAAAATCAAACGACTCAGAAGGGGCAA
AAAAACAGTCGAGAGCGGATGAAGAGAATAGAAGAGGGTATTAAAGAACTGGGCAGCCAGATCTTAAAGG
AGCATCCTGTGGAAAATACCCAATTGCAGAACGAGAAACTTTACCTCTATTACCTACAAAATGGAAGGGA
CATGTATGTTGATCAGGAACTGGACATAAACCGTTTATCTGATTACGACGTCGATCACATTGTACCCCAA
TCCTTTTTGAAGGACGATTCAATCGACAATAAAGTGCTTACACGCTCGGATAAGAACCGAGGGAAAAGTG
ACAATGTTCCAAGCGAGGAAGTCGTAAAGAAAATGAAGAACTATTGGCGGCAGCTCCTAAATGCGAAACT
GATAACGCAAAGAAAGTTCGATAACTTAACTAAAGCTGAGAGGGGTGGCTTGTCTGAACTTGACAAGGCC
GGATTTATTAAACGTCAGCTCGTGGAAACCCGCGCCATCACAAAGCATGTTGCCCAGATACTAGATTCCC
GAATGAATACGAAATACGACGAGAACGATAAGCTGATTCGGGAAGTCAAAGTAATCACTTTAAAGTCAAA
ATTGGTGTCGGACTTCAGAAAGGATTTTCAATTCTATAAAGTTAGGGAGATAAATAACTACCACCATGCG
CACGACGCTTATCTTAATGCCGTCGTAGGGACCGCACTCATTAAGAAATACCCGAAGCTAGAAAGTGAGT
TTGTGTATGGTGATTACAAAGTTTATGACGTCCGTAAGATGATCGCGAAAAGCGAACAGGAGATAGGCAA
GGCTACAGCCAAATACTTCTTTTATTCTAACATTATGAATTTCTTTAAGACGGAAATCACTCTGGCAAAC
GGAGAGATACGCAAACGACCTTTAATTGAAACCAATGGGGAGACAGGTGAAATCGTATGGGATAAGGGCC
GGGACTTCGCGACGGTGAGAAAAGTTTTGTCCATGCCCCAAGTCAACATAGTAAAGAAAACTGAGGTGCA
GACCGGAGGGTTTTCAAAGGAATCGATTCTTCCAAAAAGGAATAGTGATAAGCTCATCGCTCGTAAAAAG
GACTGGGACCCGAAAAAGTACGGTGGCTTCGAGAGCCCTACAGTTGCCTATTCTGTCCTAGTAGTGGCAA
AAGTTGAGAAGGGAAAATCCAAGAAACTGAAGTCAGTCAAAGAATTATTGGGGATAACGATTATGGAGCG
CTCGTCTTTTGAAAAGAACCCCATCGACTTCCTTGAGGCGAAAGGTTACAAGGAAGTAAAAAAGGATCTC
ATAATTAAACTACCAAAGTATAGTCTGTTTGAGTTAGAAAATGGCCGAAAACGGATGTTGGCTAGCGCCG
GAGAGCTTCAAAAGGGGAACGAACTCGCACTACCGTCTAAATACGTGAATTTCCTGTATTTAGCGTCCCA
TTACGAGAAGTTGAAAGGTTCACCTGAAGATAACGAACAGAAGCAACTTTTTGTTGAGCAGCACAAACAT
TATCTCGACGAAATCATAGAGCAAATTTCGGAATTCAGTAAGAGAGTCATCCTAGCTGATGCCAATCTGG
ACAAAGTATTAAGCGCATACAACAAGCACAGGGATAAACCCATACGTGAGCAGGCGGAAAATATTATCCA
TTTGTTTACTCTTACCAACCTCGGCGCTCCAGCCGCATTCAAGTATTTTGACACAACGATAGATCGCAAA
CGATACACTTCTACCAAGGAGGTGCTAGACGCGACACTGATTCACCAATCCATCACGGGATTATATGAAA
CTCGGATAGATTTGTCACAGCTTGGGGGTGACGGATCCCCCAAGAAGAAGAGGAAAGTCTCGAGCGACTA
CAAAGACCATGACGGTGATTATAAAGATCATGACATCGATTACAAGGATGACGATGACAAGGCTGCAGGA
TGACCGGTCATCATCACCATCACCATTGAGTTTAAACCCGCTGATCAGCCTCGACTGTGCCTTCTAGTTG
CCAGCCATCTGTTGTTTGCCCCTCCCCCGTGCCTTCCTTGACCCTGGAAGGTGCCACTCCCACTGTCCTT
TCCTAATAAAATGAGGAAATTGCATCGCATTGTCTGAGTAGGTGTCATTCTATTCTGGGGGGTGGGGTGG
GGCAGGACAGCAAGGGGGAGGATTGGGAAGACAATAGCAGGCATGCTGGGGATGCGGTGGGCTCTATGGC
TTCTGAGGCGGAAAGAACCAGCTGGGGCTCGATACCGTCGACCTCTAGCTAGAGCTTGGCGTAATCATGG
TCATAGCTGTTTCCTGTGTGAAATTGTTATCCGCTCACAATTCCACACAACATACGAGCCGGAAGCATAA
AGTGTAAAGCCTAGGGTGCCTAATGAGTGAGCTAACTCACATTAATTGCGTTGCGCTCACTGCCCGCTTT
CCAGTCGGGAAACCTGTCGTGCCAGCTGCATTAATGAATCGGCCAACGCGCGGGGAGAGGCGGTTTGCGT
ATTGGGCGCTCTTCCGCTTCCTCGCTCACTGACTCGCTGCGCTCGGTCGTTCGGCTGCGGCGAGCGGTAT
CAGCTCACTCAAAGGCGGTAATACGGTTATCCACAGAATCAGGGGATAACGCAGGAAAGAACATGTGAGC
AAAAGGCCAGCAAAAGGCCAGGAACCGTAAAAAGGCCGCGTTGCTGGCGTTTTTCCATAGGCTCCGCCCC
CCTGACGAGCATCACAAAAATCGACGCTCAAGTCAGAGGTGGCGAAACCCGACAGGACTATAAAGATACC
AGGCGTTTCCCCCTGGAAGCTCCCTCGTGCGCTCTCCTGTTCCGACCCTGCCGCTTACCGGATACCTGTC
CGCCTTTCTCCCTTCGGGAAGCGTGGCGCTTTCTCAATGCTCACGCTGTAGGTATCTCAGTTCGGTGTAG
GTCGTTCGCTCCAAGCTGGGCTGTGTGCACGAACCCCCCGTTCAGCCCGACCGCTGCGCCTTATCCGGTA
ACTATCGTCTTGAGTCCAACCCGGTAAGACACGACTTATCGCCACTGGCAGCAGCCACTGGTAACAGGAT
TAGCAGAGCGAGGTATGTAGGCGGTGCTACAGAGTTCTTGAAGTGGTGGCCTAACTACGGCTACACTAGA
AGGACAGTATTTGGTATCTGCGCTCTGCTGAAGCCAGTTACCTTCGGAAAAAGAGTTGGTAGCTCTTGAT
CCGGCAAACAAACCACCGCTGGTAGCGGTGGTTTTTTTGTTTGCAAGCAGCAGATTACGCGCAGAAAAAA
AGGATCTCAAGAAGATCCTTTGATCTTTTCTACGGGGTCTGACGCTCAGTGGAACGAAAACTCACGTTAA
GGGATTTTGGTCATGAGATTATCAAAAAGGATCTTCACCTAGATCCTTTTAAATTAAAAATGAAGTTTTA
AATCAATCTAAAGTATATATGAGTAAACTTGGTCTGACAGTTACCAATGCTTAATCAGTGAGGCACCTAT
CTCAGCGATCTGTCTATTTCGTTCATCCATAGTTGCCTGACTCCCCGTCGTGTAGATAACTACGATACGG
GAGGGCTTACCATCTGGCCCCAGTGCTGCAATGATACCGCGAGACCCACGCTCACCGGCTCCAGATTTAT
CAGCAATAAACCAGCCAGCCGGAAGGGCCGAGCGCAGAAGTGGTCCTGCAACTTTATCCGCCTCCATCCA
GTCTATTAATTGTTGCCGGGAAGCTAGAGTAAGTAGTTCGCCAGTTAATAGTTTGCGCAACGTTGTTGCC
ATTGCTACAGGCATCGTGGTGTCACGCTCGTCGTTTGGTATGGCTTCATTCAGCTCCGGTTCCCAACGAT
CAAGGCGAGTTACATGATCCCCCATGTTGTGCAAAAAAGCGGTTAGCTCCTTCGGTCCTCCGATCGTTGT
CAGAAGTAAGTTGGCCGCAGTGTTATCACTCATGGTTATGGCAGCACTGCATAATTCTCTTACTGTCATG
CCATCCGTAAGATGCTTTTCTGTGACTGGTGAGTACTCAACCAAGTCATTCTGAGAATAGTGTATGCGGC
GACCGAGTTGCTCTTGCCCGGCGTCAATACGGGATAATACCGCGCCACATAGCAGAACTTTAAAAGTGCT
CATCATTGGAAAACGTTCTTCGGGGCGAAAACTCTCAAGGATCTTACCGCTGTTGAGATCCAGTTCGATG
TAACCCACTCGTGCACCCAACTGATCTTCAGCATCTTTTACTTTCACCAGCGTTTCTGGGTGAGCAAAAA
CAGGAAGGCAAAATGCCGCAAAAAAGGGAATAAGGGCGACACGGAAATGTTGAATACTCATACTCTTCCT
TTTTCAATATTATTGAAGCATTTATCAGGGTTATTGTCTCATGAGCGGATACATATTTGAATGTATTTAG
AAAAATAAACAAATAGGGGTTCCGCGCACATTTCCCCGAAAAGTGCCACCTGACGTCGACGGATCGGGAG
ATCGATCTCCCGATCCCCTAGGGTCGACTCTCAGTACAATCTGCTCTGATGCCGCATAGTTAAGCCAGTA
TCTGCTCCCTGCTTGTGTGTTGGAGGTCGCTGAGTAGTGCGCGAGCAAAATTTAAGCTACAACAAGGCAA
GGCTTGACCGACAATTGCATGAAGAATCTGCTTAGGGTTAGGCGTTTTGCGCTGCTTCGCGATGTACGGG
CCAGATATACGCGTTGACATTGATTATTGACTAGTTATTAATAGTAATCAATTACGGGGTCATTAGTTCA
TAGCCCATATATGGAGTTCCGCGTTACATAACTTACGGTAAATGGCCCGCCTGGCTGACCGCCCAACGAC
CCCCGCCCATTGACGTCAATAATGACGTATGTTCCCATAGTAACGCCAATAGGGACTTTCCATTGACGTC
AATGGGTGGACTATTTACGGTAAACTGCCCACTTGGCAGTACATCAAGTGTATC
Features (pLannotate 1.2.2; 16 found; start..end, strand, type, name):
    132..335     +  promoter       CMV promoter: human cytomegalovirus (CMV) immediate early promoter
    377..395     +  promoter       T7 promoter: promoter for bacteriophage T7 RNA polymerase
    409..4512    +  CDS            SpCas9-HF2: Cas9 endonuclease from the Streptococcus pyogenes Type II CRISPR/Cas system, mutated to improve targeting specificity (Kleinstiver et al., 2016) carries the mutations N497A, R661A, Q695A, Q926A, and D1135E
   4546..4611    +  CDS            3xFLAG: three tandem FLAG® epitope tags, followed by an enterokinase cleavage site
   4675..4899    +  polyA_signal   bGH poly(A) signal: bovine growth hormone polyadenylation signal
   4903..4924    +  promoter       SV40 promoter (fragment): SV40 enhancer and early promoter
   4929..4945    +  misc_feature   MCS (fragment): pBluescript multiple cloning site
   4994..5010    -  protein_bind   lac operator: The lac repressor binds to the lac operator to inhibit transcription in E. coli. This inhibition can be relieved by adding lactose or isopropyl-β-D-thiogalactopyranoside (IPTG). lac repressor encoded by lacI
   5018..5048    -  promoter       lac promoter: promoter for the E. coli lac operon
   5063..5084    -  protein_bind   CAP binding site: CAP binding activates transcription in the presence of cAMP. E. coli catabolite activator protein
   5097..5189    -  CDS            lacI (fragment): lac repressor; lacI; The lac repressor binds to the lac operator to inhibit transcription in E. coli. This inhibition can be relieved by adding lactose or isopropyl-β-D-thiogalactopyranoside (IPTG).
   5372..5960    -  rep_origin     ori: high-copy-number ColE1/pMB1/pBR322/pUC origin of replication
   6131..6991    -  CDS            AmpR: β-lactamase; bla; confers resistance to ampicillin, carbenicillin, and related antibiotics
   6992..7096    -  promoter       AmpR promoter: bla
   7167..7211    -  misc_feature   bom (fragment): basis of mobility region from pBR322
   7366..131     +  enhancer       CMV enhancer (across the origin): human cytomegalovirus immediate early enhancer
