[The description below was written by a language model from this plasmid's Addgene catalogue record and pLannotate feature annotations shown in this document.]
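Description:
MSP2135 is a 7.6 kb mammalian expression plasmid, built on the JDS246 Cas9 backbone, that encodes the high-fidelity SpCas9-HF2 variant of the Streptococcus pyogenes Cas9 nuclease. It is maintained in E. coli through a high-copy ColE1/pUC-type origin and selected with ampicillin via the β-lactamase gene and its native promoter. Short remnants of lac regulatory elements (lac promoter, operator, CAP site, a lacI fragment), a pBluescript MCS fragment, a small SV40 promoter fragment and a bom fragment are also annotated; these appear to be backbone leftovers rather than functional parts of the expression unit. No mammalian selection marker is annotated, so the plasmid is suited to transient transfection.

The payload is a single expression cassette driven by the human CMV immediate-early enhancer and promoter, with a T7 promoter placed just upstream of the coding sequence, which would also permit in vitro transcription of the Cas9 mRNA. The mammalian codon-optimized Cas9 open reading frame carries five substitutions: N497A, R661A, Q695A, Q926A and D1135E, introduced to improve targeting specificity and reduce cleavage at off-target sites. The protein is fused at its C terminus to a nuclear localization signal, which directs it to the nucleus, and a 3xFLAG epitope for detection or immunoprecipitation. Transcripts are terminated by the bovine growth hormone polyadenylation signal.

The plasmid contains no guide RNA cassette, so a guide must be supplied from a separate construct. It is used for genome editing in human cells where minimizing genome-wide off-target effects is a priority, and for comparing the specificity of this variant with that of other Cas9 versions.
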