Addgene plasmid #72248: MSP2135
Purpose: Human expression plasmid for SpCas9-HF2 variant: CMV-T7-humanSpCas9-HF2(N497A, R661A, Q695A, Q926A, D1135E)-NLS-3xFLAG
Depositing lab: Keith Joung. Depositing organization: Massachusetts General Hospital. Publication: High-fidelity CRISPR-Cas9 nucleases with no detectable genome-wide off-target effects. Kleinstiver BP, Pattanayak V, Prew MS, Tsai SQ, Nguyen NT, Zheng Z, Keith Joung J. Nature. 2016 Jan 6. doi: 10.1038/nature16526. PubMed 26735016.
Backbone
  Vector backbone: JDS246
  Backbone manufacturer: Joung lab (Addgene Plasmid # 43861)
  Vector type: Mammalian Expression, CRISPR
Growth in bacteria
  Bacterial resistance: Ampicillin, 100 μg/mL
  Growth temperature: 37°C
  Growth strain: DH5alpha
  Copy number: High Copy
Gene/Insert
  Gene/Insert name: mammalian codon-optimized Streptococcus pyogenes Cas9 HF2(N497A/R661A/Q695A/Q926A/D1135E)-NLS-3xFlag
  Species: S. pyogenes
  Mutation: N497A, R661A, Q695A, Q926A, and D1135E
  Promoter: CMV
  Tag / fusion protein: NLS (C terminal on insert); 3x FLAG (C terminal on insert)
  Cloning method: Unknown
  Sequencing primers: 5′ CMV-F; 3′ BGH-rev
Terms and licenses: Academic/Nonprofit Terms; Industry Terms: Not Available to Industry
How to cite: MSP2135 was a gift from Keith Joung (Addgene plasmid # 72248 ; http://n2t.net/addgene:72248 ; RRID:Addgene_72248)
