>Addgene plasmid #72248 | MSP2135 | addgene partial sequence | sequence record 133468 | BGH-rev 5'-TAGAAGGCACAGTCGAGG-3'
GGTGATGGTGATGATGACCGGTCATCCTGCAGCCTTGTCATCGTCATCCTTGTAATCGATGTCATGATCT
TTATAATCACCGTCATGGTCTTTGTAGTCGCTCGAGACTTTCCTCTTCTTCTTGGGGGATCCGTCACCCC
CAAGCTGTGACAAATCTATCCGAGTTTCATATAATCCCGTGATGGATTGGTGAATCAGTGTCGCGTCTAG
CACCTCCTTGGTAGAAGTGTATCGTTTGCGATCTATCGTTGTGTCAAAATACTTGAATGCGGCTGGAGCG
CCGAGGTTGGTAAGAGTAAACAAATGGATAATATTTTCCGCCTGCTCACGTATGGGTTTATCCCTGTGCT
TGTTGTATGCGCTTAATACTTTGTCCAGATTGGCATCAGCTAGGATGACTCTCTTACTGAATTCCGAAAT
TTGCTCTATGATTTCGTCGAGATAATGTTTGTGCTGCTCAACAAAAAGTTGCTTCTGTTCGTTATCTTCA
GGTGAACCTTTCAACTTCTCGTAATGGGACGCTAAATACAGGAAATTCACGTATTTAGACGGTAGTGCGA
GTTCGTTCCCCTTTTGAAGCTCTCCGGCGCTAGCCAACATCCGTTTTCGGCCATTTTCTAACTCAAACAG
ACTATACTTTGGTAGTTTAATTATGAGATCCTTTTTTACTTCCTTGTAACCTTTCGCCTCAAGGAAGTCG
ATGGGGTTCTTTTCAAAAGACGAGCGCTCCATAATCGTTATCCCCAATAATTCTTTGACTGACTTCAGTT
TCTTGGATTTTCCCTTCTCAACTTTTGCCACTACTAGGACAGAATAGGCAACTGTAGGGCTCTCGAAGCC
ACCGTACTTTTTCGGGTCCCAGTCCTTTTTACGAGCGATGAGCTTATCACTATTCCTTTTTGGAAGAATC
GATTCCTTTGAAAA
