>Addgene plasmid #72248 | MSP2135 | addgene partial sequence | sequence record 133469 | KJdCas9-F2 5'-agcgaacaggagataggcaa-3'
TCTGGCAAACGGAGAGATACGCAAACGACCTTTAATTGAAACCAATGGGGAGACAGGTGAAATCGTATGG
GATAAGGGCCGGGACTTCGCGACGGTGAGAAAAGTTTTGTCCATGCCCCAAGTCAACATAGTAAAGAAAA
CTGAGGTGCAGACCGGAGGGTTTTCAAAGGAATCGATTCTTCCAAAAAGGAATAGTGATAAGCTCATCGC
TCGTAAAAAGGACTGGGACCCGAAAAAGTACGGTGGCTTCGAGAGCCCTACAGTTGCCTATTCTGTCCTA
GTAGTGGCAAAAGTTGAGAAGGGAAAATCCAAGAAACTGAAGTCAGTCAAAGAATTATTGGGGATAACGA
TTATGGAGCGCTCGTCTTTTGAAAAGAACCCCATCGACTTCCTTGAGGCGAAAGGTTACAAGGAAGTAAA
AAAGGATCTCATAATTAAACTACCAAAGTATAGTCTGTTTGAGTTAGAAAATGGCCGAAAACGGATGTTG
GCTAGCGCCGGAGAGCTTCAAAAGGGGAACGAACTCGCACTACCGTCTAAATACGTGAATTTCCTGTATT
TAGCGTCCCATTACGAGAAGTTGAAAGGTTCACCTGAAGATAACGAACAGAAGCAACTTTTTGTTGAGCA
GCACAAACATTATCTCGACGAAATCATAGAGCAAATTTCGGAATTCAGTAAGAGAGTCATCCTAGCTGAT
GCCAATCTGGACAAAGTATTAAGCGCATACAACAAGCACAGGGATAAACCCATACGTGAGCAGGCGGAAA
ATATTATCCATTTGTTTACTCTTACCAACCTCGGCGCTCCAGCCGCATTCAAGTATTTTGACACAACGAT
AGATCGCAAACGATACACTTCTACCAAGGAGGTGCTAGACGCGACACTGATTCACCAATCCATCACGGGA
