>Addgene plasmid #72248 | MSP2135 | addgene partial sequence | sequence record 133756 | KJdCas9-F3 5'-GATGGATGGGACGGAAGAGT-3'
AAGCAGCGGACTTTCGACAACGGTAGCATTCCACATCAAATCCACTTAGGCGAATTGCATGCTATACTTA
GAAGGCAGGAGGATTTTTATCCGTTCCTCAAAGACAATCGTGAAAAGATTGAGAAAATCCTAACCTTTCG
CATACCTTACTATGTGGGACCCCTGGCCCGAGGGAACTCTCGGTTCGCATGGATGACAAGAAAGTCCGAA
GAAACGATTACTCCCTGGAATTTTGAGGAAGTTGTCGATAAAGGTGCGTCAGCTCAATCGTTCATCGAGA
GGATGACCGCCTTTGACAAGAATTTACCGAACGAAAAAGTATTGCCTAAGCACAGTTTACTTTACGAGTA
TTTCACAGTGTACAATGAACTCACGAAAGTTAAGTATGTCACTGAGGGCATGCGTAAACCCGCCTTTCTA
AGCGGAGAACAGAAGAAAGCAATAGTAGATCTGTTATTCAAGACCAACCGCAAAGTGACAGTTAAGCAAT
TGAAAGAGGACTACTTTAAGAAAATTGAATGCTTCGATTCTGTCGAGATCTCCGGGGTAGAAGATCGATT
TAATGCGTCACTTGGTACGTATCATGACCTCCTAAAGATAATTAAAGATAAGGACTTCCTGGATAACGAA
GAGAATGAAGATATCTTAGAAGATATAGTGTTGACTCTTACCCTCTTTGAAGATCGGGAAATGATTGAGG
AAAGACTAAAAACATACGCTCACCTGTTCGACGATAAGGTTATGAAACAGTTAAAGAGGCGTCGCTATAC
GGGCTGGGGAGCCTTGTCGCGGAAA
